>Addgene plasmid #43381 | II-GGAG | depositor partial sequence | sequence record 58646 | II-GGAG sequence 426 bps
CGTCTCGCTTAACCCCAGAGCAGGTCGTGGCAATCGCGAGCAATAACGGCGGAAAACAGGCTTTGGAAAC
GGTGCAGAGGCTCCTTCCAGTGCTGTGCCAAGCGCACGGACTCACCCCAGAGCAGGTCGTGGCAATCGCG
AGCAATAACGGCGGAAAACAGGCTTTGGAAACGGTGCAGAGGCTCCTTCCAGTGCTGTGCCAAGCGCACG
GCCTCACCCCAGAGCAGGTCGTGGCAATCGCCTCCAACATTGGCGGGAAACAGGCACTCGAGACTGTCCA
GCGCCTGCTTCCCGTGCTGTGCCAAGCGCACGGATTAACCCCAGAGCAGGTCGTGGCAATCGCGAGCAAT
AACGGCGGAAAACAGGCTTTGGAAACGGTGCAGAGGCTCCTTCCAGTGCTGTGCCAAGCGCACGGGCTCA
GAGACG
