>Addgene plasmid #43381 | II-GGAG | addgene partial sequence | sequence record 61307 | M13-F20 5'-TGTAAAACGACGGCCAGT-3'
CTATAGGGCGAATTGGGCCCTCTAGATGCATGCTCGAGCGGCCGCCAGTGTGATGGATATCTGCAGAATT
CGCCCTTAGTATCTTTCCTGTGCCCACGTCTCTGAGCCCGTGCGCTTGGCACAGCACTGGAAGGAGCCTC
TGCACCGTTTCCAAAGCCTGTTTTCCGCCGTTATTGCTCGCGATTGCCACGACCTGCTCTGGGGTTAATC
CGTGCGCTTGGCACAGCACGGGAAGCAGGCGCTGGACAGTCTCGAGTGCCTGTTTCCCGCCAATGTTGGA
GGCGATTGCCACGACCTGCTCTGGGGTGAGGCCGTGCGCTTGGCACAGCACTGGAAGGAGCCTCTGCACC
GTTTCCAAAGCCTGTTTTCCGCCGTTATTGCTCGCGATTGCCACGACCTGCTCTGGGGTGAGTCCGTGCG
CTTGGCACAGCACTGGAAGGAGCCTCTGCACCGTTTCCAAAGCCTGTTTTCCGCCGTTATTGCTCGCGAT
TGCCACGACCTGCTCTGGGGTTAAGCGAGACGCGCTAGGACGGCATCTATATAAGGGCGAATTCCAGCAC
ACTGGCGGCCGTTACTAGTGGATCCGAGCTCGGTACCAAGCTTGGCGTAATCATGGTCATAGCTGTTTCC
TGTGTGAAATTGTTATCCGCTCACAATTCCACACAACATACGAGCCGGAAGCATAAAGTGTAAAGCCTGG
GGTGCCTAATGAGTGAGCTAACTCACATTAATTGCGTTGCGCTCACTGCCCGCTTTCCAGTCGGGAAACC
TGTCGTGCCAGCTGCATTAATGAATCGGCCAACGCGCGGGGAGAGGCGGTTTGCGTATTGGGCGCTCTTC
CGCTTCCTCGCTCACTGACTCGCTGCGCTCGGTCGTTCGGCTGCGGCGAGCGGTATCAGCTCACTCAAAG
GCGGTAATACGGTTATCCACAGAATCAGGGGATAACGCAGGAAAGAACATGTGA
