[The description below was written by a language model from this plasmid's Addgene catalogue record.]
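Description:
II-GGAG is a small bacterial cloning plasmid built on the commercial pCRII-TOPO backbone (about 4 kb without insert), into which a 426 bp synthetic fragment was introduced by TOPO cloning. It is maintained at high copy number in E. coli and is selectable with both ampicillin and kanamycin, reflecting the two resistance markers carried by this backbone. The record classifies it simply as a bacterial cloning vector. No mammalian promoter, reporter or expression cassette is described, so it should be regarded as a storage and source plasmid for its insert rather than as an expression construct. The insert is flanked by the backbone's T7 and M13-reverse priming sites, which are the listed sequencing primers.

The associated publication describes a TALEN genome-editing system for generating human stem cell-based disease models, so the plasmid evidently belongs to the library of parts for that platform. The name suggests a pre-assembled module of TAL effector repeats recognising the four-base sequence GGAG, with "II" indicating its position in an ordered assembly scheme; an insert of 426 bp is consistent with roughly four repeat units of about 100 bp each. This interpretation is inferred from the name, size and publication, as the record does not describe the insert's composition, its repeat-variable residues, or the restriction sites or overhangs used to join it to neighbouring modules. No feature table was supplied, so the exact arrangement and orientation of the insert within the backbone cannot be stated. In use, such a module would be excised or amplified and combined with others to build a full-length TALE DNA-binding array in a separate nuclease expression vector.
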