Addgene plasmid #43381: II-GGAG
Depositing lab: Chad Cowan & Kiran Musunuru. Depositing organization: Harvard University. Publication: A TALEN Genome-Editing System for Generating Human Stem Cell-Based Disease Models. Ding Q, Lee YK, Schaefer EA, Peters DT, Veres A, Kim K, Kuperwasser N, Motola DL, Meissner TB, Hendriks WT, Trevisan M, Gupta RM, Moisan A, Banks E, Friesen M, Schinzel RT, Xia F, Tang A, Xia Y, Figueroa E, Wann A, Ahfeldt T, Daheron L, Zhang F, Rubin LL, Peng LF, Chung RT, Musunuru K, Cowan CA. Cell Stem Cell. 2012 Dec 12. pii: S1934-5909(12)00645-5. doi: 10.1016/j.stem.2012.11.011. PubMed 23246482.
Backbone
  Vector backbone: pCRII-TOPO
  Backbone manufacturer: Invitrogen
  Backbone size w/o insert (bp): 3973
  Vector type: Bacterial Cloning
Growth in bacteria
  Bacterial resistance: Ampicillin and Kanamycin, 100 & 50 μg/mL
  Growth temperature: 37°C
  Growth strain: Top10
  Copy number: High Copy
Gene/Insert
  Gene/Insert name: II-GGAG
  Species: Synthetic
  Insert size (bp): 426
  Cloning method: TOPO Cloning
  Sequencing primers: 5′ T7; 3′ M13-rev
Terms and licenses: Academic/Nonprofit Terms; Industry Terms: Not Available to Industry
How to cite: II-GGAG was a gift from Chad Cowan & Kiran Musunuru (Addgene plasmid # 43381 ; http://n2t.net/addgene:43381 ; RRID:Addgene_43381)
